Addgene plasmid #31615: pcDNA3.1-HisFlag-CAD
Depositing lab: Aziz Sancar. Depositing organization: University of North Carolina at Chapel Hill. Publication: The human Rad9 checkpoint protein stimulates the carbamoyl phosphate synthetase activity of the multifunctional protein CAD. Lindsey-Boltz LA, Wauson EM, Graves LM, Sancar A. Nucleic Acids Res. 2004 . 32(15):4524-30. 10.1093/nar/gkh789 PubMed 15326225.
Backbone
  Vector backbone: pcDNA3.1
  Backbone manufacturer: Invitrogen
  Backbone size w/o insert (bp): 5400
  Vector type: Mammalian Expression
  Selectable markers: Neomycin (select with G418)
Growth in bacteria
  Bacterial resistance: Ampicillin, 100 μg/mL
  Growth temperature: 37°C
  Growth strain: DH5alpha
  Copy number: High Copy
Gene/Insert
  Gene/Insert name: CAD (alt name: carbamoyl phosphate synthetase/aspartate transcarbamoylase/dihydroorotase)
  Species: hamster
  Insert size (bp): 6600
  Tag / fusion protein: His (N terminal on backbone); T7 (N terminal on insert); 3xFlag (N terminal on insert)
  Cloning method: Restriction Enzyme; 5′ cloning site BamHI (not destroyed); 3′ cloning site EcoRI (not destroyed)
  Sequencing primers: 5′ CMV-F; 3′ BGH-rev
Resource information
  A portion of this plasmid was derived from a plasmid made by: Lee Graves
Terms and licenses: Academic/Nonprofit Terms; Industry Terms: Not Available to Industry
How to cite: pcDNA3.1-HisFlag-CAD was a gift from Aziz Sancar (Addgene plasmid # 31615 ; http://n2t.net/addgene:31615 ; RRID:Addgene_31615)
