[The description below was written by a language model from this plasmid's Addgene catalogue record.]
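Description:
pcDNA3.1-HisFlag-CAD is a mammalian expression plasmid built on the Invitrogen pcDNA3.1 backbone (about 5.4 kb) and carrying a roughly 6.6 kb insert encoding hamster CAD. CAD is the large multifunctional enzyme that combines carbamoyl phosphate synthetase, aspartate transcarbamoylase and dihydroorotase activities, which catalyse the first three steps of de novo pyrimidine biosynthesis. The plasmid is propagated in E. coli as a high-copy construct under ampicillin selection. It also carries a neomycin resistance marker, so transfected mammalian cells can be selected with G418.

The CAD coding sequence was inserted by restriction cloning between BamHI and EcoRI sites, both of which remain intact. It is expressed as an N-terminally tagged fusion: a His tag contributed by the backbone, followed by T7 and 3xFlag epitopes recorded as part of the insert. Together these tags allow metal-affinity or anti-Flag purification and detection of the recombinant protein by immunoblotting or immunoprecipitation. The record does not explicitly list the promoter or polyadenylation signal. However, the recommended sequencing primers (CMV forward and BGH reverse) fit the standard pcDNA3.1 arrangement, in which a CMV immediate-early promoter drives the insert upstream of a bovine growth hormone polyadenylation signal. No feature table is provided, so the order and junctions of these elements cannot be confirmed here.

The associated publication examined stimulation of the carbamoyl phosphate synthetase activity of CAD by the human Rad9 checkpoint protein. This suggests the construct was used to express and purify tagged CAD from mammalian cells for interaction and enzymatic studies. Part of the plasmid was derived from a construct made in another laboratory.
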