>Addgene plasmid #31615 | pcDNA3.1-HisFlag-CAD | addgene partial sequence | sequence record 36253 | CMV-F 5'-CGCAAATGGGCGGTAGGCGTG-3'
NGGGCTTTAGCGACTCTCTGGCTACTAGAGAACCCACTGCTTACTGGCTTATCGAAATTAATACGACTCA
CTATAGGGAGACCCAAGCTGGCTAGCGTTTAAACTTAAGCTTACCATGGGGGGTTCTCATCATCATCATC
ATCATGGTATGGCTAGCATGACTGGTGGACAGCAAATGGGTCGGGATCTGTACGACGATGACGACAAGAC
TAGTGGATCCGATTACAAAGACGATGACGACAAGACTAGTGGATCCGATTACAAAGACGATGACGACAAG
ACTAGTGGATCCGATTACAAAGACGATGACGACAAGACTAGTGGATCCCTGGTGTTGGAGGACGGGTCGG
TGCTGCAGGGCCGGCCCTTTGGGGCCGCTGTGTCGACTGCTGGGGAAGTGGTGTTTCAGACCGGCATGGT
CGGCTACCCAGAGGCCCTCACTGACCCTTCCTACAAAGCTCAGATCCTGGTGCTCACGTACCCTCTCATC
GGCAACTACGGCATTCCCTCAGATGAAGAGGACGAGTTCGGCCTGAGCAAGTGGTTTGAATCCTCGGAGA
ACCACGTGGCAGGACTGGTGGTGGGAGAATGCTGTCCCACGCCCAGCCACTGGAGTGCCACCTGCACCCT
GCATGAGTGGCTGCAGCAGCATGGCATCCCCGGCCTGCAAGGAGTAGACACTCGGGAGCTGACTAAAAAG
TTGCGGGAGCAAGGGTCTCTTTTGGGGAAGCTGGTCCAGAGTGGGACAGAGCCTTCAACCCTGCCGTTCG
TGGACCCCAATGCCAGGCCCCTGGCACCAGAGGTTTCTATTAAGACCCCACGGGTATTCAATGCAGGGGG
TGCCCCTCGGATCTGTGCCNTTGGACTGCGGCCTCAAGTATAATCAGATCAGATGTCTCTGCCAGCTTTG
GGGCTGAGGTTACTGTG
